Addgene plasmid #21530: NHA-PAZ(aa1-480)
Depositing lab: Edward Chan. Depositing organization: University of Florida. Publication: The C-terminal half of human Ago2 binds to multiple GW-rich regions of GW182 and requires GW182 to mediate silencing. Lian SL, Li S, Abadal GX, Pauley BA, Fritzler MJ, Chan EK. RNA. 2009 May . 15(5):804-13. 10.1261/rna.1229409 PubMed 19324964.
Backbone
  Vector backbone: pCl-neo_NHA
  Backbone size w/o insert (bp): 5500
  Vector type: Mammalian Expression
Growth in bacteria
  Bacterial resistance: Ampicillin, 100 μg/mL
  Growth temperature: 37°C
  Growth strain: DH5alpha
  Copy number: Unknown
Gene/Insert
  Gene/Insert name: Ago2 (alt name: EIF2C2)
  Species: H. sapiens (human)
  Insert size (bp): 1440
  Mutation: contain only aa1-480
  GenBank ID: NM_012154
  Entrez Gene: AGO2 (a.k.a. CASC7, EIF2C2, LESKRES, LINC00980, PPD, Q10)
  Tag / fusion protein: NHA (N terminal on backbone)
  Cloning method: Restriction Enzyme; 3′ cloning site Xho I (not destroyed)
  Sequencing primers: 5′ T7
Terms and licenses: Academic/Nonprofit Terms; Industry Terms: Not Available to Industry
How to cite: NHA-PAZ(aa1-480) was a gift from Edward Chan (Addgene plasmid # 21530 ; http://n2t.net/addgene:21530 ; RRID:Addgene_21530)
