[The description below was written by a language model from this plasmid's Addgene catalogue record.]
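Description:
NHA-PAZ(aa1-480) is a mammalian expression plasmid built on a pCI-neo derivative, pCI-neo_NHA (about 5.5 kb without insert), that carries a roughly 1.44 kb fragment of human Argonaute 2 (AGO2, also known as EIF2C2). The insert encodes only amino acids 1–480, the N-terminal portion of the protein that the construct name associates with the PAZ domain, so the C-terminal half of Ago2 is absent. The fragment was inserted by restriction cloning, with an XhoI site retained at the 3′ junction, and a T7 primer site lies upstream for sequencing. The plasmid is propagated in E. coli under ampicillin selection. The record gives no feature table and does not explicitly state the promoter, origin of replication or any mammalian selection marker. The "neo" in the backbone name suggests a neomycin resistance cassette, as in standard pCI-neo vectors, which also use a CMV promoter, but this is not confirmed here.

The backbone supplies an N-terminal "NHA" tag fused in frame to the Ago2 fragment. In RNA-silencing studies this designation generally refers to a lambda N peptide combined with an HA epitope, which allows a protein to be tethered to reporter mRNAs bearing boxB hairpins and detected with anti-HA antibodies, although the record does not spell out the tag composition. The associated publication examined how the C-terminal half of human Ago2 binds GW-rich regions of GW182 and depends on GW182 for silencing. This N-terminal truncation would therefore have served as a domain-mapping construct for comparing the interaction and silencing activity of Ago2 fragments in transfected mammalian cells.
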