>Addgene plasmid #21530 | NHA-PAZ(aa1-480) | addgene partial sequence | sequence record 27297 | 21530 with EBV-rev
TGCTCGAGCATTAACCCTCACTAAAGGGAAGCGGCCGCCCATCAACCACTTTGTACAAGAAAGCTGGGTC
TAGATATCTCGAGATCTTTCTGAGCTGCTCTGTGAAGGACTTCAGATGGACTTCCGTGCACTGGCGCTGG
GGGGCGAAGCACGCAATGGCCCACACCTTGATCTCGATGCCCGTGTGGAACTGCTTGTTCCGCATGTCCC
AGACGCCCTGGACAGGGGTCGCAATAGCTTTATTCCTGCCCCCGTAGAGGATGGAGGGCGGCTGCAGCAC
CCGCCCAGTCACGTCTGTCATCTCATCTTTGACCATGATTCCAAATTCACGGACGTATGGATCTGTGTTG
AAACTTGCACTTCGCATCAATTTGCTAATCTCTTCTTGCCGATCGGGCGCCGACATAGCAGTTGCTCTGA
TCATGGTTGAGGTCTGATTGTCCGTTAATTTTTTAATACATCTTTGTCCTGCCACAATGTTACAGACCTC
CAGGGGAAGGTAGGTGTGTTTCTGCTCCTGTCCGACTTGTAAACATGGGAGGTGGGGGTAGCGCAGAACC
AACTTGTGCCTGTCCTTGAAATACTGGGCCACCGTGCACTCCACCGTCTGCCCGCTCTCCTGCTGCAGCG
GGAATGTTTGGTGACTGGCGGGCCGCCGGGTCNCATTGCATACACGANACNTCANCTTCCTNCTTCATCC
TGCCCACAGTGCGTTTATCCTCCACCTTTAAAACCTTTAAATTTCNNNNGTAAACTTTACCCTTTGGGAA
TCTGTCAGAGGTTTTTGTTGTTCTTCAANACTTTTAAAATCCAAAACT
