>Addgene plasmid #21530 | NHA-PAZ(aa1-480) | addgene partial sequence | sequence record 27298 | 21530 with T7
TGAAAGGAAAACACGACGACGTGAGCGTCGCGCTGAGAAACAAGCTCAATGGAAAGCTGCAAACCCACCG
CTCGAGGCTGCCCAAGCTTACACCATGGCCTACCCATATGATGTTCCAGATTACGCTTCACTCGACGCGG
ATCCCGTCGAATTCACGCGTGGTACCTCTAGAGTCGACCCATCAACAAGTTTGTACAAAAAAGCAGGCTC
TTTAAAGGAACCAATTCAGTCGACTGGATCCATGCACCCATTCCAGTGGTGTAACGCACTTGCACCTCCT
GCGCCGCCGCCCCCCATCCAAGGATATGCCTTCAAGCCTCCACCTAGACCCGACTTTGGGACCTCCGGGA
GAACAATCAAATTACAGGCCAATTTCTTCGAAATGGACATCCCCAAAATTGACATCTATCATTATGAATT
GGATATCAAGCCAGAGAAGTGCCCGAGGAGAGTTAACAGGGAAATCGTGGAACACATGGTCCAGCACTTT
AAAACACAGATCTTTGGGGATCGGAAGCCCGTGTTTGACGGCAGGAAGAATCTATACACAGCCATGCCCC
TTCCGATTGGGAGGGACAAGGTGGAGCTGGAGGTCACGCTGCCAGGAGAAGGCAAGGATCGCATCTTCAA
GGTGTCCATCAAGTGGGTGTCCTGCGTGAGCTTGCAGGCGTTACACGATGCACTTTCAGGGCGGCTGCCC
AGCGTCCCTTTTGAGACGATCCAGCCCTGGACGTGGTCATGAGGGCACTTGCCATTGAT
